Addgene plasmid #222669: pYX-N-Blast-miniTurbo-TSC22D2
Purpose: endogenously tag TSC22D2 with N-terminal miniTurbo
Depositing lab: Jason Moffat. Depositing organization: University of Toronto. Publication: The TSC22D, WNK, and NRBP gene families exhibit functional buffering and evolved with Metazoa for cell volume regulation. Xiao YX, Lee SY, Aguilera-Uribe M, Samson R, Au A, Khanna Y, Liu Z, Cheng R, Aulakh K, Wei J, Farias AG, Reilly T, Birkadze S, Habsid A, Brown KR, Chan K, Mero P, Huang JQ, Billmann M, Rahman M, Myers C, Andrews BJ, Youn JY, Yip CM, Rotin D, Derry WB, Forman-Kay JD, Moses AM, Pritisanac I, Gingras AC, Moffat J. Cell Rep. 2024 Jul 23;43(7):114417. doi: 10.1016/j.celrep.2024.114417. Epub 2024 Jul 8. PubMed 38980795.
Backbone
  Vector backbone: pUC19
  Vector type: Bacterial Expression
  Selectable markers: Blasticidin
Growth in bacteria
  Bacterial resistance: Ampicillin, 100 μg/mL
  Growth temperature: 37°C
  Growth strain: DH5alpha
  Copy number: High Copy
Gene/Insert
  Gene/Insert name: TSC22D2
  Species: H. sapiens (human)
  Entrez Gene: TSC22D2 (a.k.a. TILZ4a, TILZ4b, TILZ4c)
  Tag / fusion protein: miniTurbo (N terminal on insert)
  Cloning method: Gibson Cloning
Terms and licenses: Academic/Nonprofit Terms; Industry Terms: Not Available to Industry
How to cite: pYX-N-Blast-miniTurbo-TSC22D2 was a gift from Jason Moffat (Addgene plasmid # 222669 ; http://n2t.net/addgene:222669 ; RRID:Addgene_222669)
