[The description below was written by a language model from this plasmid's Addgene catalogue record and pLannotate feature annotations shown in this document.]
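Description:
pYX-N-Blast-miniTurbo-TSC22D2 is a pUC19-based donor plasmid of about 5.3 kb, built by Gibson assembly to tag the endogenous human TSC22D2 gene with an N-terminal miniTurbo. Although it is catalogued as a bacterial expression vector, in bacteria it serves mainly as a template to be propagated. It is maintained at high copy in E. coli through the ColE1/pUC origin and selected with ampicillin via the β-lactamase gene and its bla promoter. The remaining backbone annotations are pUC19 remnants flanking the insertion site: fragments of lacZα, lacI, rop and bom, plus the lac promoter, lac operator and CAP binding site.

The payload lies on the forward strand. It begins with a blasticidin S deaminase (BSD) coding sequence, followed by the miniTurbo coding sequence and then a fragment of roughly 700 nt matching TSC22D2. The feature table annotates no mammalian promoter or polyadenylation signal around this cassette. That is consistent with a knock-in design in which expression of the integrated cassette depends on the native TSC22D2 locus, with the TSC22D2 fragment probably acting as a downstream homology arm. There is an unannotated stretch of about 630 nt upstream of BSD that could be the matching upstream arm, and a gap of about 145 nt between BSD and miniTurbo that could hold a linker or self-cleaving peptide. The record confirms neither of these, and it does not describe the nuclease or guide RNA used for targeting.

miniTurbo is an engineered, N-terminally truncated E. coli biotin ligase that rapidly biotinylates nearby proteins. Blasticidin selection enriches for edited mammalian cells, which can then be used for proximity labelling to map proteins near TSC22D2 expressed at native levels. The associated study concerns the TSC22D, WNK and NRBP gene families in cell volume regulation.
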