Features (pLannotate 1.2.2; 13 found; start..end, strand, type, name):
    137..236     +  misc_feature   bom (fragment): basis of mobility region from pBR322
    242..399     -  CDS            lacZα (fragment): LacZα fragment of β-galactosidase; lacZ fragment
   1033..1428    +  CDS            BSD: blasticidin S deaminase; Aspergillus terreus BSD; confers resistance to blasticidin
   1573..2343    +  CDS            miniTurbo: N-terminally truncated mutant of the E. coli biotin ligase BioID engineered for improved catalytic efficiency (Branon et al., 2018)
   2371..3066    +  CDS            TSC22D2 (fragment): T22D2_HUMAN - Also known as KIAA0669, TILZ4. Experimental evidence at protein level: Swiss-Prot protein existence level 1. From Homo sapiens (Human).
   3108..3124    -  protein_bind   lac operator: The lac repressor binds to the lac operator to inhibit transcription in E. coli. This inhibition can be relieved by adding lactose or isopropyl-β-D-thiogalactopyranoside (IPTG). lac repressor encoded by lacI
   3132..3162    -  promoter       lac promoter: promoter for the E. coli lac operon
   3177..3198    -  protein_bind   CAP binding site: CAP binding activates transcription in the presence of cAMP. E. coli catabolite activator protein
   3211..3303    -  CDS            lacI (fragment): lac repressor; lacI; The lac repressor binds to the lac operator to inhibit transcription in E. coli. This inhibition can be relieved by adding lactose or isopropyl-β-D-thiogalactopyranoside (IPTG).
   3486..4074    -  rep_origin     ori: high-copy-number ColE1/pMB1/pBR322/pUC origin of replication
   4245..5105    -  CDS            AmpR: β-lactamase; bla; confers resistance to ampicillin, carbenicillin, and related antibiotics
   5106..5210    -  promoter       AmpR promoter: bla
   5305..35      +  CDS            rop (fragment) (across the origin): Rop protein, which maintains plasmids at low copy number; rop
>Addgene plasmid #222669 | pYX-N-Blast-miniTurbo-TSC22D2 | addgene full sequence | sequence record 446358 | Addgene NGS Result
TCGCGCGTTTCGGTGATGACGGTGAAAACCTCTGACACATGCAGCTCCCGGAGACGGTCACAGCTTGTCT
GTAAGCGGATGCCGGGAGCAGACAAGCCCGTCAGGGCGCGTCAGCGGGTGTTGGCGGGTGTCGGGGCTGG
CTTAACTATGCGGCATCAGAGCAGATTGTACTGAGAGTGCACCATATGCGGTGTGAAATACCGCACAGAT
GCGTAAGGAGAAAATACCGCATCAGGCGCCATTCGCCATTCAGGCTGCGCAACTGTTGGGAAGGGCGATC
GGTGCGGGCCTCTTCGCTATTACGCCAGCTGGCGAAAGGGGGATGTGCTGCAAGGCGATTAAGTTGGGTA
ACGCCAGGGTTTTCCCAGTCACGACGTTGTAAAACGACGGCCAGTGAATTCTCATTTTCAATATACAAGC
AACCCAAGAAGGCTGAGCCTAGACTCAACTGGTTGCTGAGTAAACTCCAGACTTTCCTTCCCTCAGTCAG
AGAGCCCAGCGCTGACGCCGGCACCGGCCTGAGGAGCCCGAGCGGGGCAGCACCGCCCCTCACGCCGCCG
CCACCGTCTCCTCCTCCTCCTCTTCGCCCTCCCACTCCCACCCCCAGCCAAGGCCTGCTGACCGCGCCGA
GCGCCGAGCTGGACTGACCACGGCTGCCCGGAGACGAGAGAGGAAGCAGCCGGCCCGCCCCTGGGTTCGC
GCTCTCGCCGCCTCTGAGGGAATTGAATTGAGGCGCCGCGGCTGCGAGAGCTAAAAAGGAAGGAGGAGCC
GCCGCGGGACTGAGACGGGGGCAGAGCCGAAGAGACCGACACAGAGAAGGAAACGAGGAGGAGGATGTCT
CACCGGGCGGCCAGCGCCTGGATCAGCCCGTGACTCTTAACAGCGGCGGGCCTCAGACCCCAGCGCAGAC
TCGGACTTTGTCTTTGGGGGCCCGTGCTCTGCCCTCCCCGGTTTCCGACAGGACCCAGAGGAGCCGGCGT
GCCTCTCTGCCCTCCAGCCTTCTTCACCATGGGCAAGAGCAAGACCGGTAGCATGGCCAAGCCTTTGTCT
CAAGAAGAATCCACCCTCATTGAAAGAGCAACGGCTACAATCAACAGCATCCCCATCTCTGAAGACTACA
GCGTCGCCAGCGCAGCTCTCTCTAGCGACGGCCGCATCTTCACTGGTGTCAATGTATATCATTTTACTGG
GGGACCTTGTGCAGAACTCGTGGTGCTGGGCACTGCTGCTGCTGCGGCAGCTGGCAACCTGACTTGTATC
GTCGCGATCGGAAATGAGAACAGGGGCATCTTGAGCCCCTGCGGACGGTGCCGACAGGTGCTTCTCGATC
TGCATCCTGGGATCAAAGCCATAGTGAAGGACAGTGATGGACAGCCGACGGCAGTTGGGATTCGTGAATT
GCTGCCCTCTGGTTATGTGTGGGAGGGCGGATCCGGAGCTACTAACTTCAGCCTGCTGAAGCAGGCCGGA
GACGTGGAGGAGAACCCTGGACCTTCTAGATACCCCTACGACGTGCCCGACTACGCCGGCTATCCGTATG
ATGTCCCGGACTATGCAGGAAGCGGAATGGCGATCCCGCTGCTGAACGCTAAACAGATTCTGGGACAGCT
GGACGGCGGGAGCGTGGCAGTCCTGCCTGTGGTCGACTCCACCAATCAGTACCTGCTGGATCGAATCGGC
GAGCTGAAGAGTGGGGATGCTTGCATTGCAGAATATCAGCAGGCAGGGAGAGGAAGCAGAGGGAGGAAAT
GGTTCTCTCCTTTTGGAGCTAACCTGTACCTGAGTATGTTTTGGCGCCTGAAGCGGGGACCAGCAGCAAT
CGGCCTGGGCCCGGTCATCGGAATTGTCATGGCAGAAGCGCTGCGAAAGCTGGGAGCAGACAAGGTGCGA
GTCAAATGGCCCAATGACCTGTATCTGCAGGATAGAAAGCTGGCAGGCATCCTGGTGGAGCTGGCCGGAA
TAACAGGCGATGCTGCACAGATCGTCATTGGCGCCGGGATTAACGTGGCTATGAGGCGCGTGGAGGAAAG
CGTGGTCAATCAGGGCTGGATCACACTGCAGGAAGCAGGGATTAACCTGGACAGGAATACTCTGGCCGCT
ATGCTGATCCGAGAGCTGCGGGCAGCCCTGGAACTGTTCGAGCAGGAAGGCCTGGCTCCATATCTGTCAC
GGTGGGAGAAGCTGGATAACTTCATCAATAGACCCGTGAAGCTGATCATTGGGGACAAAGAGATTTTCGG
GATTAGCCGGGGGATTGATAAACAGGGAGCCCTGCTGCTGGAACAGGACGGAGTTATCAAACCCTGGATG
GGCGGAGAAATCAGTCTGCGGTCTGCCGAAAAGGGAGGAAGCGGAGGATCTGGCGGTACCTCCAAGATGC
CGGCCAAGAAGAAGAGCTGCTTCCAGATCACCAGTGTCACCACGGCCCAGGTGGCCACTAGCATCACCGA
GGACACCGAGAGCTTGGACGACCCGGACGAGTCACGCACAGAGGACGTCTCCTCCGAGATTTTCGACGTC
TCTCGGGCCACGGATTATGGCCCTGAGGAGGTCTGCGAGCGCAGCTCTTCCGAAGAGACGCTTAACAATG
TTGGGGATGCGGAGACTCCCGGGACCGTCTCCCCAAACCTCCTCCTAGATGGGCAGCTGGCAGCGGCGGC
TGCTGCTCCCGCCAACGGAGGAGGAGTCGTTTCGGCCCGGAGCGTGTCTGGGGCGCTCGCCAGTACCCTG
GCGGCGGCTGCCACTTCGGCCCCCGCCCCCGGAGCACCCGGCGGCCCCCAGCTCGCGGGCTCATCCGCCG
GGCCAGTGACTGCAGCCCCATCTCAGCCTCCCACCACATGTAGTTCCCGTTTTCGCGTGATCAAGCTGGA
CCACGGGAGCGGAGAGCCCTATAGACGCGGCCGATGGACGTGTATGGAATACTATGAGAGGGATTCAGAC
AGCAGCGTCCTGACTAGATCCGGGGATTGCATTAGACACAGCAGTACTTTTGACCAGACTGCGGAGCGGG
ACAGCGGCCTGGGCGCCACCGGAGGGTCGGTGGTGGTAGTAGTGGCCTCCATGCAAAGCTTGGCGTAATC
ATGGTCATAGCTGTTTCCTGTGTGAAATTGTTATCCGCTCACAATTCCACACAACATACGAGCCGGAAGC
ATAAAGTGTAAAGCCTGGGGTGCCTAATGAGTGAGCTAACTCACATTAATTGCGTTGCGCTCACTGCCCG
CTTTCCAGTCGGGAAACCTGTCGTGCCAGCTGCATTAATGAATCGGCCAACGCGCGGGGAGAGGCGGTTT
GCGTATTGGGCGCTCTTCCGCTTCCTCGCTCACTGACTCGCTGCGCTCGGTCGTTCGGCTGCGGCGAGCG
GTATCAGCTCACTCAAAGGCGGTAATACGGTTATCCACAGAATCAGGGGATAACGCAGGAAAGAACATGT
GAGCAAAAGGCCAGCAAAAGGCCAGGAACCGTAAAAAGGCCGCGTTGCTGGCGTTTTTCCATAGGCTCCG
CCCCCCTGACGAGCATCACAAAAATCGACGCTCAAGTCAGAGGTGGCGAAACCCGACAGGACTATAAAGA
TACCAGGCGTTTCCCCCTGGAAGCTCCCTCGTGCGCTCTCCTGTTCCGACCCTGCCGCTTACCGGATACC
TGTCCGCCTTTCTCCCTTCGGGAAGCGTGGCGCTTTCTCATAGCTCACGCTGTAGGTATCTCAGTTCGGT
GTAGGTCGTTCGCTCCAAGCTGGGCTGTGTGCACGAACCCCCCGTTCAGCCCGACCGCTGCGCCTTATCC
GGTAACTATCGTCTTGAGTCCAACCCGGTAAGACACGACTTATCGCCACTGGCAGCAGCCACTGGTAACA
GGATTAGCAGAGCGAGGTATGTAGGCGGTGCTACAGAGTTCTTGAAGTGGTGGCCTAACTACGGCTACAC
TAGAAGAACAGTATTTGGTATCTGCGCTCTGCTGAAGCCAGTTACCTTCGGAAAAAGAGTTGGTAGCTCT
TGATCCGGCAAACAAACCACCGCTGGTAGCGGTGGTTTTTTTGTTTGCAAGCAGCAGATTACGCGCAGAA
AAAAAGGATCTCAAGAAGATCCTTTGATCTTTTCTACGGGGTCTGACGCTCAGTGGAACGAAAACTCACG
TTAAGGGATTTTGGTCATGAGATTATCAAAAAGGATCTTCACCTAGATCCTTTTAAATTAAAAATGAAGT
TTTAAATCAATCTAAAGTATATATGAGTAAACTTGGTCTGACAGTTACCAATGCTTAATCAGTGAGGCAC
CTATCTCAGCGATCTGTCTATTTCGTTCATCCATAGTTGCCTGACTCCCCGTCGTGTAGATAACTACGAT
ACGGGAGGGCTTACCATCTGGCCCCAGTGCTGCAATGATACCGCGAGACCCACGCTCACCGGCTCCAGAT
TTATCAGCAATAAACCAGCCAGCCGGAAGGGCCGAGCGCAGAAGTGGTCCTGCAACTTTATCCGCCTCCA
TCCAGTCTATTAATTGTTGCCGGGAAGCTAGAGTAAGTAGTTCGCCAGTTAATAGTTTGCGCAACGTTGT
TGCCATTGCTACAGGCATCGTGGTGTCACGCTCGTCGTTTGGTATGGCTTCATTCAGCTCCGGTTCCCAA
CGATCAAGGCGAGTTACATGATCCCCCATGTTGTGCAAAAAAGCGGTTAGCTCCTTCGGTCCTCCGATCG
TTGTCAGAAGTAAGTTGGCCGCAGTGTTATCACTCATGGTTATGGCAGCACTGCATAATTCTCTTACTGT
CATGCCATCCGTAAGATGCTTTTCTGTGACTGGTGAGTACTCAACCAAGTCATTCTGAGAATAGTGTATG
CGGCGACCGAGTTGCTCTTGCCCGGCGTCAATACGGGATAATACCGCGCCACATAGCAGAACTTTAAAAG
TGCTCATCATTGGAAAACGTTCTTCGGGGCGAAAACTCTCAAGGATCTTACCGCTGTTGAGATCCAGTTC
GATGTAACCCACTCGTGCACCCAACTGATCTTCAGCATCTTTTACTTTCACCAGCGTTTCTGGGTGAGCA
AAAACAGGAAGGCAAAATGCCGCAAAAAAGGGAATAAGGGCGACACGGAAATGTTGAATACTCATACTCT
TCCTTTTTCAATATTATTGAAGCATTTATCAGGGTTATTGTCTCATGAGCGGATACATATTTGAATGTAT
TTAGAAAAATAAACAAATAGGGGTTCCGCGCACATTTCCCCGAAAAGTGCCACCTGACGTCTAAGAAACC
ATTATTATCATGACATTAACCTATAAAAATAGGCGTATCACGAGGCCCTTTCGTC
